Addgene plasmid #141792: TFORF1087
Purpose: Lentiviral vector for overexpressing transcription factor ORFs with unique 24-bp barcodes. Barcodes facilitate identification of transcription factors in pooled screens.
Depositing lab: Feng Zhang. Depositing organization: Broad Institute. Publication: A transcription factor atlas of directed differentiation. Joung J, Ma S, Tay T, Geiger-Schuller KR, Kirchgatterer PC, Verdine VK, Guo B, Arias-Garcia MA, Allen WE, Singh A, Kuksenko O, Abudayyeh OO, Gootenberg JS, Fu Z, Macrae RK, Buenrostro JD, Regev A, Zhang F. Cell. 2023 Jan 5;186(1):209-229.e26. doi: 10.1016/j.cell.2022.11.026. PubMed 36608654.
Backbone
  Vector backbone: pLX_TRC317
  Backbone manufacturer: Broad Institute Genetic Perturbation Platform
  Backbone size w/o insert (bp): 8264
  Vector type: Mammalian Expression, Lentiviral
  Selectable markers: Puromycin
Growth in bacteria
  Bacterial resistance: Ampicillin, 100 μg/mL
  Growth temperature: 37°C
  Growth strain: NEB Stable
  Copy number: High Copy
Gene/Insert
  Gene/Insert name: TULP3
  Species: H. sapiens (human)
  Insert size (bp): 1607
  Entrez Gene: TULP3 (a.k.a. TUBL3, MGC45295)
  Promoter: EF1a
  Cloning method: Unknown
  Sequencing primers: 5′ GGGTGGAGACTGAAGTTAGGCCAG; 3′ CACATAGCGTAAAAGGAGCAACATAG
Terms and licenses: Academic/Nonprofit Terms; Industry Terms: Not Available to Industry
Depositor comments: NM_001160408,ENST00000397132 . The transcription factor ORF portion of this plasmid was synthesized by Genewiz. Please test multiple small colonies in case of plasmid recombination. To make this collection available in a timely manner, a portion of this collection was not fully sequenced by Addgene. If an Addgene verified full plasmid sequence is not available, please contact us prior to placing an order to request the full sequence.
How to cite: TFORF1087 was a gift from Feng Zhang (Addgene plasmid # 141792 ; http://n2t.net/addgene:141792 ; RRID:Addgene_141792)
