[The description below was written by a language model from this plasmid's Addgene catalogue record and pLannotate feature annotations shown in this document.]
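Description:
TFORF1087 is a third-generation, self-inactivating lentiviral expression plasmid built on the pLX_TRC317 backbone, carrying the human TULP3 open reading frame as one member of a barcoded transcription factor ORF collection. It is propagated in E. coli through a high-copy ColE1/pUC-type origin with ampicillin resistance (AmpR), and the backbone also retains an f1 origin and remnants of a lac/T7/T3 cloning region. The depositor notes that the plasmid can recombine in bacteria, a common issue with LTR-containing vectors.

The viral portion begins with an RSV promoter fused to a truncated HIV-1 5' LTR, which drives Tat-independent production of the genomic RNA in packaging cells. This is followed by the Ψ packaging signal, a gag fragment and the Rev response element for nuclear export. Inside the transfer cassette, an SV40 early promoter drives the puromycin N-acetyltransferase gene for selection of transduced mammalian cells. A cPPT/CTS element, which aids nuclear import of the viral genome, precedes the strong constitutive EF-1α promoter that expresses TULP3. The annotated TULP3 coding match covers about 1.3 kb, somewhat less than the 1,607 bp insert size listed; the remainder presumably includes flanking sequence and the unique 24-bp barcode, although the barcode is not annotated in the feature table. A WPRE downstream enhances transcript stability and expression, and the ΔU3 3' LTR inactivates the viral promoter after integration. An SV40 polyadenylation signal lies beyond the LTR.

The construct is intended for lentiviral overexpression of TULP3, individually or in pooled screens where the barcode identifies which ORF each cell received, such as screens for factors that direct cell differentiation.
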