Features (pLannotate 1.2.2; 31 found; start..end, strand, type, name):
      5..231     +  promoter       RSV promoter: Rous sarcoma virus enhancer/promoter
    232..412     +  LTR            5' LTR (truncated): truncated 5' long terminal repeat (LTR) from HIV-1
    459..584     +  misc_feature   HIV-1 Ψ: packaging signal of human immunodeficiency virus type 1
    568..931     +  CDS            HIV-1 gag (fragment): gag protein from human immunodeficiency virus 1; gag
   1077..1310    +  misc_feature   RRE: The Rev response element (RRE) of HIV-1 allows for Rev-dependent mRNA export from the nucleus to the cytoplasm.
   1687..1713    +  CDS            Rev (fragment): human immunodeficiency virus 1 (HIV-1) Rev protein; rev; enhances nuclear export of unspliced and incompletely spliced viral mRNAs
   1720..1743    +  promoter       SV40 promoter (fragment): SV40 early promoter
   1744..1815    +  promoter       SV40 promoter (fragment): SV40 enhancer and early promoter
   1839..1974    +  rep_origin     SV40 ori: SV40 origin of replication
   2020..2616    +  CDS            PuroR (fragment): puromycin N-acetyltransferase; pac from Streptomyces; confers resistance to puromycin
   2665..2782    +  misc_feature   cPPT/CTS: central polypurine tract and central termination sequence of HIV-1
   2847..2913    +  CDS            small t antigen (fragment): SV40 (simian virus 40) small t antigen
   2920..4098    +  promoter       EF-1α promoter: strong constitutive promoter for human elongation factor EF-1α
   4115..5422    +  CDS            TULP3: TULP3_HUMAN - Also known as TUBL3. Experimental evidence at protein level: Swiss-Prot protein existence level 1. Negative regulator of the Shh signaling transduction pathway: recruited to primary cilia via association with the IFT complex A (IFT- A) and is required for recruitment of G protein-coupled receptor GPR161 to cilia, a promoter of PKA-dependent basal repression machinery in Shh signaling. Binds to phosphorylated inositide (phosphoinositide) lipids. Both IFT-A- and phosphoinositide-binding properties are required to regulate ciliary G protein-coupled receptor trafficking. Not involved
   5633..5686    +  promoter       U6 promoter (fragment): RNA polymerase III promoter for human U6 snRNA
   5728..6316    +  misc_feature   WPRE: woodchuck hepatitis virus posttranscriptional regulatory element
   6367..6386    +  misc_feature   cPPT/CTS (fragment): central polypurine tract and central termination sequence of HIV-1
   6388..6621    +  LTR            3' LTR (ΔU3): self-inactivating 3' long terminal repeat (LTR) from HIV-1
   6699..6820    +  polyA_signal   SV40 poly(A) signal: SV40 polyadenylation signal
   6860..6995    +  rep_origin     SV40 ori: SV40 origin of replication
   7016..7034    -  promoter       T7 promoter: promoter for bacteriophage T7 RNA polymerase
   7042..7197    +  CDS            lacZα (fragment): LacZα fragment of β-galactosidase; lacZ fragment
   7202..7630    +  rep_origin     f1 ori (sequence partly withheld): f1 bacteriophage origin of replication; arrow indicates direction of (+) strand synthesis
   7683..7787    +  promoter       AmpR promoter: bla
   7788..8648    +  CDS            AmpR: β-lactamase; bla; confers resistance to ampicillin, carbenicillin, and related antibiotics
   8819..9407    +  rep_origin     ori: high-copy-number ColE1/pMB1/pBR322/pUC origin of replication
   9590..9682    +  CDS            lacI (fragment): lac repressor; lacI; The lac repressor binds to the lac operator to inhibit transcription in E. coli. This inhibition can be relieved by adding lactose or isopropyl-β-D-thiogalactopyranoside (IPTG).
   9695..9716    +  protein_bind   CAP binding site: CAP binding activates transcription in the presence of cAMP. E. coli catabolite activator protein
   9731..9761    +  promoter       lac promoter: promoter for the E. coli lac operon
   9769..9785    +  protein_bind   lac operator: The lac repressor binds to the lac operator to inhibit transcription in E. coli. This inhibition can be relieved by adding lactose or isopropyl-β-D-thiogalactopyranoside (IPTG). lac repressor encoded by lacI
   9830..9848    +  promoter       T3 promoter: promoter for bacteriophage T3 RNA polymerase
>Addgene plasmid #141792 | TFORF1087 | addgene full sequence | sequence record 415111 | Addgene NGS Result
TTAATGTAGTCTTATGCAATACTCTTGTAGTCTTGCAACATGGTAACGATGAGTTAGCAACATGCCTTAC
AAGGAGAGAAAAAGCACCGTGCATGCCGATTGGTGGAAGTAAGGTGGTACGATCGTGCCTTATTAGGAAG
GCAACAGACGGGTCTGACATGGATTGGACGAACCACTGAATTGCCGCATTGCAGAGATATTGTATTTAAG
TGCCTAGCTCGATACATAAACGGGTCTCTCTGGTTAGACCAGATCTGAGCCTGGGAGCTCTCTGGCTAAC
TAGGGAACCCACTGCTTAAGCCTCAATAAAGCTTGCCTTGAGTGCTTCAAGTAGTGTGTGCCCGTCTGTT
GTGTGACTCTGGTAACTAGAGATCCCTCAGACCCTTTTAGTCAGTGTGGAAAATCTCTAGCAGTGGCGCC
CGAACAGGGACTTGAAAGCGAAAGGGAAACCAGAGGAGCTCTCTCGACGCAGGACTCGGCTTGCTGAAGC
GCGCACGGCAAGAGGCGAGGGGCGGCGACTGGTGAGTACGCCAAAAATTTTGACTAGCGGAGGCTAGAAG
GAGAGAGATGGGTGCGAGAGCGTCAGTATTAAGCGGGGGAGAATTAGATCGCGATGGGAAAAAATTCGGT
TAAGGCCAGGGGGAAAGAAAAAATATAAATTAAAACATATAGTATGGGCAAGCAGGGAGCTAGAACGATT
CGCAGTTAATCCTGGCCTGTTAGAAACATCAGAAGGCTGTAGACAAATACTGGGACAGCTACAACCATCC
CTTCAGACAGGATCAGAAGAACTTAGATCATTATATAATACAGTAGCAACCCTCTATTGTGTGCATCAAA
GGATAGAGATAAAAGACACCAAGGAAGCTTTAGACAAGATAGAGGAAGAGCAAAACAAAAGTAAGACCAC
CGCACAGCAAGCGGCCGCTGATCTTCAGACCTGGAGGAGGAGATATGAGGGACAATTGGAGAAGTGAATT
ATATAAATATAAAGTAGTAAAAATTGAACCATTAGGAGTAGCACCCACCAAGGCAAAGAGAAGAGTGGTG
CAGAGAGAAAAAAGAGCAGTGGGAATAGGAGCTTTGTTCCTTGGGTTCTTGGGAGCAGCAGGAAGCACTA
TGGGCGCAGCGTCAATGACGCTGACGGTACAGGCCAGACAATTATTGTCTGGTATAGTGCAGCAGCAGAA
CAATTTGCTGAGGGCTATTGAGGCGCAACAGCATCTGTTGCAACTCACAGTCTGGGGCATCAAGCAGCTC
CAGGCAAGAATCCTGGCTGTGGAAAGATACCTAAAGGATCAACAGCTCCTGGGGATTTGGGGTTGCTCTG
GAAAACTCATTTGCACCACTGCTGTGCCTTGGAATGCTAGTTGGAGTAATAAATCTCTGGAACAGATTTG
GAATCACACGACCTGGATGGAGTGGGACAGAGAAATTAACAATTACACAAGCTTAATACACTCCTTAATT
GAAGAATCGCAAAACCAGCAAGAAAAGAATGAACAAGAATTATTGGAATTAGATAAATGGGCAAGTTTGT
GGAATTGGTTTAACATAACAAATTGGCTGTGGTATATAAAATTATTCATAATGATAGTAGGAGGCTTGGT
AGGTTTAAGAATAGTTTTTGCTGTACTTTCTATAGTGAATAGAGTTAGGCAGGGATATTCACCATTATCG
TTTCAGACCCACCTCCCAACCCCGAGGGGACCCATGCATTGCATCTCAATTAGTCAGCAACCAGGTGTGG
AAAGTCCCCAGGCTCCCCAGCAGGCAGAAGTATGCAAAGCATGCGTCTCAATTAGTCAGCAACCATAGTC
CCGCCCCTAACTCCGCCCATCCCGCCCCTAACTCCGCCCAGTTCCGCCCATTCTCCGCCCCATGGCTGAC
TAATTTTTTTTATTTATGCAGAGGCCGAGGCCGCCTCGGCCTCTGAGCTATTCCAGAAGTAGTGAGGAGG
CTTTTTTGGAGGCCTAGGCTTTTGCAAAAAGCTTTCTAGAGGTACCACCGGAGCTTACCATGACCGAGTA
CAAGCCCACGGTGCGCCTCGCCACCCGCGACGACGTCCCCAGGGCCGTACGCACCCTCGCCGCCGCGTTC
GCCGACTACCCCGCCACGCGCCACACCGTCGATCCGGACCGCCACATCGAGCGGGTCACCGAGCTGCAAG
AACTCTTCCTCACGCGCGTCGGGCTCGACATCGGCAAGGTGTGGGTCGCGGACGACGGCGCCGCCGTGGC
GGTCTGGACCACGCCGGAGAGCGTCGAAGCGGGGGCGGTGTTCGCCGAGATCGGCCCGCGCATGGCCGAG
TTGAGCGGTTCCCGGCTGGCCGCGCAGCAACAGATGGAAGGCCTCCTGGCGCCGCACCGGCCCAAGGAGC
CCGCGTGGTTCCTGGCCACCGTCGGCGTCTCGCCCGACCACCAGGGCAAGGGTCTGGGCAGCGCCGTCGT
GCTCCCCGGAGTGGAGGCGGCCGAGCGCGCCGGGGTGCCCGCCTTCCTGGAGACCTCCGCGCCCCGCAAC
CTCCCCTTCTACGAGCGGCTCGGCTTCACCGTCACCGCCGACGTCGAGGTGCCCGAAGGACCGCGCACCT
GGTGCATGACCCGCAAGCCCGGTGCCAGTTAACGAATTCTAGATCTTGAGACAAATGGCAGTATTCATCC
ACAATTTTAAAAGAAAAGGGGGGATTGGGGGGTACAGTGCAGGGGAAAGAATAGTAGACATAATAGCAAC
AGACATACAAACTAAAGAATTACAAAAACAAATTACAAAAATTCAAAATTTTCGGGTTTATTACAGGGAC
AGCAGAGATCCACTTTGGCGCCGGCTCGAGGCCTGCAGGTGCAAAGATGGATAAAGTTTTAAACAGAGAG
GAATCTTTGCAGCTAATGGACCTTCTAGGTCTTGAAAGGAGTGGGAATTGGCTCCGGTGCCCGTCAGTGG
GCAGAGCGCACATCGCCCACAGTCCCCGAGAAGTTGGGGGGAGGGGTCGGCAATTGAACCGGTGCCTAGA
GAAGGTGGCGCGGGGTAAACTGGGAAAGTGATGTCGTGTACTGGCTCCGCCTTTTTCCCGAGGGTGGGGG
AGAACCGTATATAAGTGCAGTAGTCGCCGTGAACGTTCTTTTTCGCAACGGGTTTGCCGCCAGAACACAG
GTAAGTGCCGTGTGTGGTTCCCGCGGGCCTGGCCTCTTTACGGGTTATGGCCCTTGCGTGCCTTGAATTA
CTTCCACCTGGCTGCAGTACGTGATTCTTGATCCCGAGCTTCGGGTTGGAAGTGGGTGGGAGAGTTCGAG
GCCTTGCGCTTAAGGAGCCCCTTCGCCTCGTGCTTGAGTTGAGGCCTGGCCTGGGCGCTGGGGCCGCCGC
GTGCGAATCTGGTGGCACCTTCGCGCCTGTCTCGCTGCTTTCGATAAGTCTCTAGCCATTTAAAATTTTT
GATGACCTGCTGCGACGCTTTTTTTCTGGCAAGATAGTCTTGTAAATGCGGGCCAAGATCTGCACACTGG
TATTTCGGTTTTTGGGGCCGCGGGCGGCGACGGGGCCCGTGCGTCCCAGCGCACATGTTCGGCGAGGCGG
GGCCTGCGAGCGCGGCCACCGAGAATCGGACGGGGGTAGTCTCAAGCTGGCCGGCCTGCTCTGGTGCCTG
GCCTCGCGCCGCCGTGTATCGCCCCGCCCTGGGCGGCAAGGCTGGCCCGGTCGGCACCAGTTGCGTGAGC
GGAAAGATGGCCGCTTCCCGGCCCTGCTGCAGGGAGCTCAAAATGGAGGACGCGGCGCTCGGGAGAGCGG
GCGGGTGAGTCACCCACACAAAGGAAAAGGGCCTTTCCGTCCTCAGCCGTCGCTTCATGTGACTCCACGG
AGTACCGGGCGCCGTCCAGGCACCTCGATTAGTTCTCGAGCTTTTGGAGTACGTCGTCTTTAGGTTGGGG
GGAGGGGTTTTATGCGATGGAGTTTCCCCACACTGAGTGGGTGGAGACTGAAGTTAGGCCAGCTTGGCAC
TTGATGTAATTCTCCTTGGAATTTGCCCTTTTTGAGTTTGGATCTTGGTTCATTCTCAAGCCTCAGACAG
TGGTTCAAAGTTTTTTTCTTCCATTTCAGGTGTCGTGAGGCTAGCACCGCCACCATGGAGGCTTCGCGCT
GCCGGCTCAGTCCCAGCGGCGACAGTGTCTTCCATGAAGAAATGATGAAGATGCGACAGGCTAAGCTGGA
TTATCAGAGGCTACTACTTGAGAAGAGGCAAAGGAAAAAGCGCCTTGAGCCATTTATGGTGCAGCCCAAT
CCAGAAGCCAGGCTACGTCGGGCAAAGCCAAGGGCCAGTGATGAGCAGACTCCCTTGGTGAACTGTCATA
CTCCCCACAGCAATGTCATCTTACATGGTATTGATGGTCCAGCTGCTGTCCTGAAACCAGACGAAGTTCA
TGCTCCATCAGTAAGCTCCTCTGTTGTGGAAGAAGATGCTGAAAACACCGTGGATACTGCTTCCAAGCCA
GGACTTCAGGAGCGTCTCCAAAAGCATGATATCTCTGAAAGTGTGAACTTCGATGAGGAGACTGATGGAA
TATCCCAGTCAGCATGTTTAGAAAGACCCAATTCTGCATCAAGCCAGAATTCAACCGATACAGGCACTTC
CGGTTCTGCTACTGCCGCCCAACCAGCTGATAACCTCCTGGGAGACATAGACGACCTGGAGGACTTTGTG
TATAGTCCTGCCCCTCAAGGTGTCACAGTAAGATGTCGGATAATCCGGGATAAAAGGGGAATGGATCGGG
GTCTCTTCCCCACCTACTATATGTACTTGGAAAAAGAAGAAAATCAGAAGATATTTCTTCTTGCAGCTAG
AAAGCGGAAAAAGAGCAAAACAGCCAACTACCTTATCTCCATTGATCCAGTTGATTTATCTCGTGAAGGA
GAAAGTTATGTCGGCAAGCTTAGATCCAACCTCATGGGGACCAAGTTTACAGTTTATGACCGTGGCATCT
GCCCCATGAAGGGCCGGGGTTTGGTAGGAGCGGCCCACACCCGGCAGGAGCTGGCTGCCATCTCCTATGA
AACAAACGTACTTGGATTTAAAGGTCCTAGGAAAATGTCTGTGATCATTCCTGGAATGACACTGAATCAT
AAGCAGATCCCCTATCAGCCACAAAACAACCATGACAGTTTGCTCTCAAGGTGGCAGAACAGAACTATGG
AAAATCTGGTTGAGCTGCACAACAAGGCCCCCGTCTGGAACAGTGACACTCAGTCCTATGTCCTCAACTT
CCGTGGCCGGGTCACTCAGGCGTCTGTGAAGAACTTCCAGATAGTCCACAAAAATGACCCTGATTATATA
GTCATGCAGTTTGGACGTGTGGCAGATGACGTGTTCACACTGGATTACAACTACCCACTTTGTGCAGTAC
AGGCCTTTGGCATCGGTCTTTCTAGCTTTGACAAATGTATCCAAACCTTGAGAATGCAGGAGCTCTGTGA
GCTCCACCGTCAGCACCATTCAGCTGCATCCCTTGTGCACAGAACTGTTTGCCAGCGTTGGGTGGGACAC
CCGTGGCGGCTGCTCCCTCAGACCTCCCTTCTGTGGACTGACCTCTCACCTCCGCCTGTTGTTCCTGCAC
CACATCAGATAAGCATGTAGTAATGAACTAGTCCGTAACTTGAAAGTATTTCGATTTCTTGGCTTTATAT
ATCTTGTGGAAAGGACGATATAGTACGAGGGCGCATAACGCGACGCGTTAAGTCGACAATCAACCTCTGG
ATTACAAAATTTGTGAAAGATTGACTGGTATTCTTAACTATGTTGCTCCTTTTACGCTATGTGGATACGC
TGCTTTAATGCCTTTGTATCATGCTATTGCTTCCCGTATGGCTTTCATTTTCTCCTCCTTGTATAAATCC
TGGTTGCTGTCTCTTTATGAGGAGTTGTGGCCCGTTGTCAGGCAACGTGGCGTGGTGTGCACTGTGTTTG
CTGACGCAACCCCCACTGGTTGGGGCATTGCCACCACCTGTCAGCTCCTTTCCGGGACTTTCGCTTTCCC
CCTCCCTATTGCCACGGCGGAACTCATCGCCGCCTGCCTTGCCCGCTGCTGGACAGGGGCTCGGCTGTTG
GGCACTGACAATTCCGTGGTGTTGTCGGGGAAATCATCGTCCTTTCCTTGGCTGCTCGCCTGTGTTGCCA
CCTGGATTCTGCGCGGGACGTCCTTCTGCTACGTCCCTTCGGCCCTCAATCCAGCGGACCTTCCTTCCCG
CGGCCTGCTGCCGGCTCTGCGGCCTCTTCCGCGTCTTCGCCTTCGCCCTCAGACGAGTCGGATCTCCCTT
TGGGCCGCCTCCCCGCGTCGACTTTAAGACCAATGACTTACAAGGCAGCTGTAGATCTTAGCCACTTTTT
AAAAGAAAAGGGGGGACTGGAAGGGCTAATTCACTCCCAACGAAGACAAGATCTGCTTTTTGCTTGTACT
GGGTCTCTCTGGTTAGACCAGATCTGAGCCTGGGAGCTCTCTGGCTAACTAGGGAACCCACTGCTTAAGC
CTCAATAAAGCTTGCCTTGAGTGCTTCAAGTAGTGTGTGCCCGTCTGTTGTGTGACTCTGGTAACTAGAG
ATCCCTCAGACCCTTTTAGTCAGTGTGGAAAATCTCTAGCAGTACGTATAGTAGTTCATGTCATCTTATT
ATTCAGTATTTATAACTTGCAAAGAAATGAATATCAGAGAGTGAGAGGAACTTGTTTATTGCAGCTTATA
ATGGTTACAAATAAAGCAATAGCATCACAAATTTCACAAATAAAGCATTTTTTTCACTGCATTCTAGTTG
TGGTTTGTCCAAACTCATCAATGTATCTTATCATGTCTGGCTCTAGCTATCCCGCCCCTAACTCCGCCCA
TCCCGCCCCTAACTCCGCCCAGTTCCGCCCATTCTCCGCCCCATGGCTGACTAATTTTTTTTATTTATGC
AGAGGCCGAGGCCGCCTCGGCCTCTGAGCTATTCCAGAAGTAGTGAGGAGGCTTTTTTGGAGGCCTAGGG
ACGTACCCAATTCGCCCTATAGTGAGTCGTATTACGCGCGCTCACTGGCCGTCGTTTTACAACGTCGTGA
CTGGGAAAACCCTGGCGTTACCCAACTTAATCGCCTTGCAGCACATCCCCCTTTCGCCAGCTGGCGTAAT
AGCGAAGAGGCCCGCACCGATCGCCCTTCCCAACAGTTGCGCAGCCTGAATGGCGAATGGG
[124 nt withheld, positions 7202-7325]
C
[91 nt withheld, positions 7327-7417]
A
[49 nt withheld, positions 7419-7467]
CCTTTGACGTTGGAGTCCACGTTCTTT
[37 nt withheld, positions 7495-7531]
ACCCTATCTCGGTCTATTCTTTTGATTTATAAGGGATTTTGCCGATTTCGGCCTATTGGTTAAAAAATGA
GCTGATTTAACAAAAATTTAACGCGAATTTTAACAAAATATTAACGCTTACAATTTAGGTGGCACTTTTC
GGGGAAATGTGCGCGGAACCCCTATTTGTTTATTTTTCTAAATACATTCAAATATGTATCCGCTCATGAG
ACAATAACCCTGATAAATGCTTCAATAATATTGAAAAAGGAAGAGTATGAGTATTCAACATTTCCGTGTC
GCCCTTATTCCCTTTTTTGCGGCATTTTGCCTTCCTGTTTTTGCTCACCCAGAAACGCTGGTGAAAGTAA
AAGATGCTGAAGATCAGTTGGGTGCACGAGTGGGTTACATCGAACTGGATCTCAACAGCGGTAAGATCCT
TGAGAGTTTTCGCCCCGAAGAACGTTTTCCAATGATGAGCACTTTTAAAGTTCTGCTATGTGGCGCGGTA
TTATCCCGTATTGACGCCGGGCAAGAGCAACTCGGTCGCCGCATACACTATTCTCAGAATGACTTGGTTG
AGTACTCACCAGTCACAGAAAAGCATCTTACGGATGGCATGACAGTAAGAGAATTATGCAGTGCTGCCAT
AACCATGAGTGATAACACTGCGGCCAACTTACTTCTGACAACGATCGGAGGACCGAAGGAGCTAACCGCT
TTTTTGCACAACATGGGGGATCATGTAACTCGCCTTGATCGTTGGGAACCGGAGCTGAATGAAGCCATAC
CAAACGACGAGCGTGACACCACGATGCCTGTAGCAATGGCAACAACGTTGCGCAAACTATTAACTGGCGA
ACTACTTACTCTAGCTTCCCGGCAACAATTAATAGACTGGATGGAGGCGGATAAAGTTGCAGGACCACTT
CTGCGCTCGGCCCTTCCGGCTGGCTGGTTTATTGCTGATAAATCTGGAGCCGGTGAGCGTGGGTCTCGCG
GTATCATTGCAGCACTGGGGCCAGATGGTAAGCCCTCCCGTATCGTAGTTATCTACACGACGGGGAGTCA
GGCAACTATGGATGAACGAAATAGACAGATCGCTGAGATAGGTGCCTCACTGATTAAGCATTGGTAACTG
TCAGACCAAGTTTACTCATATATACTTTAGATTGATTTAAAACTTCATTTTTAATTTAAAAGGATCTAGG
TGAAGATCCTTTTTGATAATCTCATGACCAAAATCCCTTAACGTGAGTTTTCGTTCCACTGAGCGTCAGA
CCCCGTAGAAAAGATCAAAGGATCTTCTTGAGATCCTTTTTTTCTGCGCGTAATCTGCTGCTTGCAAACA
AAAAAACCACCGCTACCAGCGGTGGTTTGTTTGCCGGATCAAGAGCTACCAACTCTTTTTCCGAAGGTAA
CTGGCTTCAGCAGAGCGCAGATACCAAATACTGTTCTTCTAGTGTAGCCGTAGTTAGGCCACCACTTCAA
GAACTCTGTAGCACCGCCTACATACCTCGCTCTGCTAATCCTGTTACCAGTGGCTGCTGCCAGTGGCGAT
AAGTCGTGTCTTACCGGGTTGGACTCAAGACGATAGTTACCGGATAAGGCGCAGCGGTCGGGCTGAACGG
GGGGTTCGTGCACACAGCCCAGCTTGGAGCGAACGACCTACACCGAACTGAGATACCTACAGCGTGAGCT
ATGAGAAAGCGCCACGCTTCCCGAAGGGAGAAAGGCGGACAGGTATCCGGTAAGCGGCAGGGTCGGAACA
GGAGAGCGCACGAGGGAGCTTCCAGGGGGAAACGCCTGGTATCTTTATAGTCCTGTCGGGTTTCGCCACC
TCTGACTTGAGCGTCGATTTTTGTGATGCTCGTCAGGGGGGCGGAGCCTATGGAAAAACGCCAGCAACGC
GGCCTTTTTACGGTTCCTGGCCTTTTGCTGGCCTTTTGCTCACATGTTCTTTCCTGCGTTATCCCCTGAT
TCTGTGGATAACCGTATTACCGCCTTTGAGTGAGCTGATACCGCTCGCCGCAGCCGAACGACCGAGCGCA
GCGAGTCAGTGAGCGAGGAAGCGGAAGAGCGCCCAATACGCAAACCGCCTCTCCCCGCGCGTTGGCCGAT
TCATTAATGCAGCTGGCACGACAGGTTTCCCGACTGGAAAGCGGGCAGTGAGCGCAACGCAATTAATGTG
AGTTAGCTCACTCATTAGGCACCCCAGGCTTTACACTTTATGCTTCCGGCTCGTATGTTGTGTGGAATTG
TGAGCGGATAACAATTTCACACAGGAAACAGCTATGACCATGATTACGCCAAGCGCGCAATTAACCCTCA
CTAAAGGGAACAAAAGCTGGAGCTGCAAGC
