>Addgene plasmid #141792 | TFORF1087 | depositor partial sequence | sequence record 277513 | Insert
ACCGCCACCATGGAGGCTTCGCGCTGCCGGCTCAGTCCCAGCGGCGACAGTGTCTTCCATGAAGAAATGA
TGAAGATGCGACAGGCTAAGCTGGATTATCAGAGGCTACTACTTGAGAAGAGGCAAAGGAAAAAGCGCCT
TGAGCCATTTATGGTGCAGCCCAATCCAGAAGCCAGGCTACGTCGGGCAAAGCCAAGGGCCAGTGATGAG
CAGACTCCCTTGGTGAACTGTCATACTCCCCACAGCAATGTCATCTTACATGGTATTGATGGTCCAGCTG
CTGTCCTGAAACCAGACGAAGTTCATGCTCCATCAGTAAGCTCCTCTGTTGTGGAAGAAGATGCTGAAAA
CACCGTGGATACTGCTTCCAAGCCAGGACTTCAGGAGCGTCTCCAAAAGCATGATATCTCTGAAAGTGTG
AACTTCGATGAGGAGACTGATGGAATATCCCAGTCAGCATGTTTAGAAAGACCCAATTCTGCATCAAGCC
AGAATTCAACCGATACAGGCACTTCCGGTTCTGCTACTGCCGCCCAACCAGCTGATAACCTCCTGGGAGA
CATAGACGACCTGGAGGACTTTGTGTATAGTCCTGCCCCTCAAGGTGTCACAGTAAGATGTCGGATAATC
CGGGATAAAAGGGGAATGGATCGGGGTCTCTTCCCCACCTACTATATGTACTTGGAAAAAGAAGAAAATC
AGAAGATATTTCTTCTTGCAGCTAGAAAGCGGAAAAAGAGCAAAACAGCCAACTACCTTATCTCCATTGA
TCCAGTTGATTTATCTCGTGAAGGAGAAAGTTATGTCGGCAAGCTTAGATCCAACCTCATGGGGACCAAG
TTTACAGTTTATGACCGTGGCATCTGCCCCATGAAGGGCCGGGGTTTGGTAGGAGCGGCCCACACCCGGC
AGGAGCTGGCTGCCATCTCCTATGAAACAAACGTACTTGGATTTAAAGGTCCTAGGAAAATGTCTGTGAT
CATTCCTGGAATGACACTGAATCATAAGCAGATCCCCTATCAGCCACAAAACAACCATGACAGTTTGCTC
TCAAGGTGGCAGAACAGAACTATGGAAAATCTGGTTGAGCTGCACAACAAGGCCCCCGTCTGGAACAGTG
ACACTCAGTCCTATGTCCTCAACTTCCGTGGCCGGGTCACTCAGGCGTCTGTGAAGAACTTCCAGATAGT
CCACAAAAATGACCCTGATTATATAGTCATGCAGTTTGGACGTGTGGCAGATGACGTGTTCACACTGGAT
TACAACTACCCACTTTGTGCAGTACAGGCCTTTGGCATCGGTCTTTCTAGCTTTGACAAATGTATCCAAA
CCTTGAGAATGCAGGAGCTCTGTGAGCTCCACCGTCAGCACCATTCAGCTGCATCCCTTGTGCACAGAAC
TGTTTGCCAGCGTTGGGTGGGACACCCGTGGCGGCTGCTCCCTCAGACCTCCCTTCTGTGGACTGACCTC
TCACCTCCGCCTGTTGTTCCTGCACCACATCAGATAAGCATGTAGTAATGAACTAGTCCGTAACTTGAAA
GTATTTCGATTTCTTGGCTTTATATATCTTGTGGAAAGGACGATATAGTACGAGGGCGCATAACGCG
