>Addgene plasmid #141792 | TFORF1087 | depositor partial sequence | sequence record 277514 | Barcode
TATAGTACGAGGGCGCATAACGCG
